LOCUS       Exported 4474 bp ds-DNA circular SYN 12-MAY-2021
DEFINITION  gateway entry vector for making C-terminal TurboID-mVenus fusion
            with non-nuclear proteins.
ACCESSION   .
VERSION     .
KEYWORDS    pDONR_P2R-P3_R2-Turbo-NES-mVenus-STOP-L3
SOURCE      synthetic DNA construct
  ORGANISM  synthetic DNA construct
REFERENCE   1 (bases 1 to 4474)
  AUTHORS   Mair A, Xu SL, Branon TC, Ting AY, Bergmann DC
  TITLE     Proximity labeling of protein complexes and cell type-specific
            organellar proteomes in Arabidopsis enabled by TurboID.
  JOURNAL   Elife. 2019 Sep 19;8. pii: 47864. doi: 10.7554/eLife.47864.
  PUBMED    31535972
REFERENCE   2 (bases 1 to 4474)
  AUTHORS   .
  TITLE     Direct Submission
  JOURNAL   Exported May 12, 2021 from SnapGene Server 1.1.58
            http://www.snapgene.com
FEATURES             Location/Qualifiers
     source          1..4474
                     /organism="synthetic DNA construct"
                     /mol_type="other DNA"
     primer_bind     92..109
                     /label=L4440
                     /note="L4440 vector, forward primer"
     terminator      268..295
                     /label=rrnB T2 terminator
                     /note="transcription terminator T2 from the E. coli rrnB
                     gene"
     terminator      387..473
                     /gene="Escherichia coli rrnB"
                     /label=rrnB T1 terminator
                     /note="transcription terminator T1 from the E. coli rrnB
                     gene"
     primer_bind     522..544
                     /label=M13/pUC Forward
                     /note="In lacZ gene"
     primer_bind     536..553
                     /label=M13 Forward
                     /note="In lacZ gene. Also called M13-F20 or M13 (-21)
                     Forward"
     primer_bind     537..553
                     /label=M13 fwd
                     /note="common sequencing primer, one of multiple similar
                     variants"
     protein_bind    complement(624..748)
                     /gene="mutant version of attR"
                     /label=attR2
                     /bound_moiety="LR Clonase(TM)"
                     /note="recombination site for the Gateway(R) LR reaction"
     CDS             786..827
                     /codon_start=1
                     /product="epitope tag from simian virus 5"
                     /label=V5 tag
                     /translation="GKPIPNPLLGLDST"
     CDS             834..1790
                     /codon_start=1
                     /product="mutant of the E. coli biotin ligase BioID
                     engineered for improved catalytic efficiency (Branon et
                     al., 2018)"
                     /label=TurboID
                     /translation="KDNTVPLKLIALLANGEFHSGEQLGETLGMSRAAINKHIQTLRDW
                     GVDVFTVPGKGYSLPEPIPLLNAKQILGQLDGGSVAVLPVVDSTNQYLLDRIGELKSGD
                     ACIAEYQQAGRGSRGRKWFSPFGANLYLSMFWRLKRGPAAIGLGPVIGIVMAEALRKLG
                     ADKVRVKWPNDLYLQDRKLAGILVELAGITGDAAQIVIGAGINVAMRRVEESVVNQGWI
                     TLQEAGINLDRNTLAATLIRELRAALELFEQEGLAPYLPRWEKLDNFINRPVKLIIGDK
                     EIFGISRGIDKQGALLLEQDGVIKPWMGGEISLRSAEK"
     CDS             1797..1823
                     /codon_start=1
                     /product="nuclear export signal from the HIV Rev protein
                     (Fischer et al., 1995)"
                     /label=NES
                     /translation="LPPLERLTL"
     CDS             1863..2582
                     /codon_start=1
                     /product="yellow fluorescent protein (YFP) with fast and
                     efficient maturation (Nagai et al., 2002)"
                     /label=Venus
                     /note="mammalian codon-optimized"
                     /translation="MVSKGEELFTGVVPILVELDGDVNGHKFSVSGEGEGDATYGKLTL
                     KLICTTGKLPVPWPTLVTTLGYGLQCFARYPDHMKQHDFFKSAMPEGYVQERTIFFKDD
                     GNYKTRAEVKFEGDTLVNRIELKGIDFKEDGNILGHKLEYNYNSHNVYITADKQKNGIK
                     ANFKIRHNIEDGGVQLADHYQQNTPIGDGPVLLPDNHYLSYQSALSKDPNEKRDHMVLL
                     EFVTAAGITLGMDELYK"
     primer_bind     complement(1908..1929)
                     /label=EGFP-N
                     /note="EGFP, reverse primer"
     primer_bind     complement(2169..2188)
                     /label=EXFP-R
                     /note="For distinguishing EGFP variants, reverse primer"
     primer_bind     2516..2537
                     /label=EGFP-C
                     /note="EGFP, forward primer"
     protein_bind    complement(2583..2678)
                     /gene="mutant version of attL"
                     /label=attL3
                     /bound_moiety="LR Clonase(TM)"
                     /note="recombination site for the Gateway(R) LR reaction"
     primer_bind     complement(2715..2734)
                     /label=T7
                     /note="T7 promoter, forward primer"
     promoter        complement(2716..2734)
                     /label=T7 promoter
                     /note="promoter for bacteriophage T7 RNA polymerase"
     primer_bind     complement(2739..2755)
                     /label=M13 rev
                     /note="common sequencing primer, one of multiple similar
                     variants"
     primer_bind     complement(2739..2755)
                     /label=M13 Reverse
                     /note="In lacZ gene. Also called M13-rev"
     primer_bind     complement(2857..2876)
                     /label=pENTR-R
                     /note="pENTR vectors, reverse primer"
     CDS             2868..3677
                     /codon_start=1
                     /gene="aph(3')-Ia"
                     /product="aminoglycoside phosphotransferase"
                     /label=KanR
                     /note="confers resistance to kanamycin in bacteria or G418
                     (Geneticin(R)) in eukaryotes"
                     /translation="MSHIQRETSRPRLNSNMDADLYGYKWARDNVGQSGATIYRLYGKP
                     DAPELFLKHGKGSVANDVTDEMVRLNWLTEFMPLPTIKHFIRTPDDAWLLTTAIPGKTA
                     FQVLEEYPDSGENIVDALAVFLRRLHSIPVCNCPFNSDRVFRLAQAQSRMNNGLVDASD
                     FDDERNGWPVEQVWKEMHKLLPFSPDSVVTHGDFSLDNLIFDEGKLIGCIDVGRVGIAD
                     RYQDLAILWNCLGEFSPSLQKRLFQKYGIDNPDMNKLQFHLMLDEFF"
     primer_bind     complement(2935..2954)
                     /label=Kan-R
                     /note="Kanamycin resistance gene, reverse primer"
     rep_origin      3824..4412
                     /direction=RIGHT
                     /label=ori
                     /note="high-copy-number ColE1/pMB1/pBR322/pUC origin of
                     replication"
     primer_bind     4313..4332
                     /label=pBR322ori-F
                     /note="pBR322 origin, forward primer"
ORIGIN
        1 ctttcctgcg ttatcccctg attctgtgga taaccgtatt accgcctttg agtgagctga
       61 taccgctcgc cgcagccgaa cgaccgagcg cagcgagtca gtgagcgagg aagcggaaga
      121 gcgcccaata cgcaaaccgc ctctccccgc gcgttggccg attcattaat gcagctggca
      181 cgacaggttt cccgactgga aagcgggcag tgagcgcaac gcaattaata cgcgtaccgc
      241 tagccaggaa gagtttgtag aaacgcaaaa aggccatccg tcaggatggc cttctgctta
      301 gtttgatgcc tggcagttta tggcgggcgt cctgcccgcc accctccggg ccgttgcttc
      361 acaacgttca aatccgctcc cggcggattt gtcctactca ggagagcgtt caccgacaaa
      421 caacagataa aacgaaaggc ccagtcttcc gactgagcct ttcgttttat ttgatgcctg
      481 gcagttccct actctcgcgt taacgctagc atggatgttt tcccagtcac gacgttgtaa
      541 aacgacggcc agtcttaagc tcgggccctg cagctctaga gctcgaattc tacaggtcac
      601 taataccatc taagtagttg gttcatagtg actgcatatg ttgtgtttta cagtattatg
      661 tagtctgttt tttatgcaaa atctaattta atatattgat atttatatca ttttacgttt
      721 ctcgttcaac tttcttgtac aaagtggctg ggcgcgccgg tggaggcggt tcaggaggtg
      781 gcatgggcaa gcccatcccc aaccccctgc tgggcctgga cagcaccgct agcaaagaca
      841 atactgtgcc tctgaagctg atcgctctcc tggctaatgg cgagttccat agtggcgaac
      901 agctgggaga aaccctgggc atgtccaggg ccgctatcaa caagcacatt cagactctgc
      961 gcgactgggg cgtggacgtg ttcaccgtgc ccggaaaggg ctactctctg cccgagccta
     1021 tcccgctgct gaacgctaaa cagattctgg gacagctgga cggcgggagc gtggcagtcc
     1081 tgcctgtggt cgactccacc aatcagtacc tgctggatcg aatcggcgag ctgaagagtg
     1141 gggatgcttg cattgcagaa tatcagcagg cagggagagg aagcagaggg aggaaatggt
     1201 tctctccttt tggagctaac ctgtacctga gtatgttttg gcgcctgaag cggggaccag
     1261 cagcaatcgg cctgggcccg gtcatcggaa ttgtcatggc agaagcgctg cgaaagctgg
     1321 gagcagacaa ggtgcgagtc aaatggccca atgacctgta tctgcaggat agaaagctgg
     1381 caggcatcct ggtggagctg gccggaataa caggcgatgc tgcacagatc gtcattggcg
     1441 ccgggattaa cgtggctatg aggcgcgtgg aggaaagcgt ggtcaatcag ggctggatca
     1501 cactgcagga agcagggatt aacctggaca ggaatactct ggccgctacg ctgatccgag
     1561 agctgcgggc agccctggaa ctgttcgagc aggaaggcct ggctccatat ctgccacggt
     1621 gggagaagct ggataacttc atcaatagac ccgtgaagct gatcattggg gacaaagaga
     1681 ttttcgggat tagccggggg attgataaac agggagccct gctgctggaa caggacggag
     1741 ttatcaaacc ctggatgggc ggagaaatca gtctgcggtc tgccgaaaag ctgcagctgc
     1801 ctcccctgga gcgcctgacc ctggacggag gcggtggaag cggcggaggt gggcgcgcct
     1861 ccatggtgag caagggcgag gagctgttca ccggggtggt gcccatcctg gtcgagctgg
     1921 acggcgacgt aaacggccac aagttcagcg tgtccggcga gggcgagggc gatgccacct
     1981 acggcaagct gaccctgaag ctgatctgca ccaccggcaa gctgcccgtg ccctggccca
     2041 ccctcgtgac caccctgggc tacggcctgc agtgcttcgc ccgctacccc gaccacatga
     2101 agcagcacga cttcttcaag tccgccatgc ccgaaggcta cgtccaggag cgcaccatct
     2161 tcttcaagga cgacggcaac tacaagaccc gcgccgaggt gaagttcgag ggcgacaccc
     2221 tggtgaaccg catcgagctg aagggcatcg acttcaagga ggacggcaac atcctggggc
     2281 acaagctgga gtacaactac aacagccaca acgtctatat caccgccgac aagcagaaga
     2341 acggcatcaa ggccaacttc aagatccgcc acaacatcga ggacggcggc gtgcagctcg
     2401 ccgaccacta ccagcagaac acccccatcg gcgacggccc cgtgctgctg cccgacaacc
     2461 actacctgag ctaccagtcc gccctgagca aagaccccaa cgagaagcgc gatcacatgg
     2521 tcctgctgga gttcgtgacc gccgccggga tcactctcgg catggacgag ctgtacaagt
     2581 gacaacttta ttatacaaag ttggcattat aaaaaagcat tgcttatcaa tttgttgcaa
     2641 cgaacaggtc actatcagtc aaaataaaat cattatttgg agctccatgg tagcgttaac
     2701 gcggccgcga tatcccctat agtgagtcgt attacatggt catagctgtt tcctggcagc
     2761 tctggcccgt gtctcaaaat ctctgatgtt acattgcaca agataaaaat atatcatcat
     2821 gaacaataaa actgtctgct tacataaaca gtaatacaag gggtgttatg agccatattc
     2881 aacgggaaac gtcgaggccg cgattaaatt ccaacatgga tgctgattta tatgggtata
     2941 aatgggctcg cgataatgtc gggcaatcag gtgcgacaat ctatcgcttg tatgggaagc
     3001 ccgatgcgcc agagttgttt ctgaaacatg gcaaaggtag cgttgccaat gatgttacag
     3061 atgagatggt cagactaaac tggctgacgg aatttatgcc tcttccgacc atcaagcatt
     3121 ttatccgtac tcctgatgat gcatggttac tcaccactgc gatccccgga aaaacagcat
     3181 tccaggtatt agaagaatat cctgattcag gtgaaaatat tgttgatgcg ctggcagtgt
     3241 tcctgcgccg gttgcattcg attcctgttt gtaattgtcc ttttaacagc gatcgcgtat
     3301 ttcgtctcgc tcaggcgcaa tcacgaatga ataacggttt ggttgatgcg agtgattttg
     3361 atgacgagcg taatggctgg cctgttgaac aagtctggaa agaaatgcat aaacttttgc
     3421 cattctcacc ggattcagtc gtcactcatg gtgatttctc acttgataac cttatttttg
     3481 acgaggggaa attaataggt tgtattgatg ttggacgagt cggaatcgca gaccgatacc
     3541 aggatcttgc catcctatgg aactgcctcg gtgagttttc tccttcatta cagaaacggc
     3601 tttttcaaaa atatggtatt gataatcctg atatgaataa attgcagttt catttgatgc
     3661 tcgatgagtt tttctaatca gaattggtta attggttgta acactggcag agcattacgc
     3721 tgacttgacg ggacggcgca agctcatgac caaaatccct taacgtgagt tacgcgtcgt
     3781 tccactgagc gtcagacccc gtagaaaaga tcaaaggatc ttcttgagat cctttttttc
     3841 tgcgcgtaat ctgctgcttg caaacaaaaa aaccaccgct accagcggtg gtttgtttgc
     3901 cggatcaaga gctaccaact ctttttccga aggtaactgg cttcagcaga gcgcagatac
     3961 caaatactgt ccttctagtg tagccgtagt taggccacca cttcaagaac tctgtagcac
     4021 cgcctacata cctcgctctg ctaatcctgt taccagtggc tgctgccagt ggcgataagt
     4081 cgtgtcttac cgggttggac tcaagacgat agttaccgga taaggcgcag cggtcgggct
     4141 gaacgggggg ttcgtgcaca cagcccagct tggagcgaac gacctacacc gaactgagat
     4201 acctacagcg tgagcattga gaaagcgcca cgcttcccga agggagaaag gcggacaggt
     4261 atccggtaag cggcagggtc ggaacaggag agcgcacgag ggagcttcca gggggaaacg
     4321 cctggtatct ttatagtcct gtcgggtttc gccacctctg acttgagcgt cgatttttgt
     4381 gatgctcgtc aggggggcgg agcctatgga aaaacgccag caacgcggcc tttttacggt
     4441 tcctggcctt ttgctggcct tttgctcaca tgtt
//
