LOCUS       Exported 4474 bp ds-DNA circular SYN 12-MAY-2021
DEFINITION  gateway entry vector for making C-terminal TurboID-mVenus fusion
            with non-nuclear proteins.
ACCESSION   .
VERSION     .
KEYWORDS    pDONR_P2R-P3_R2-Turbo-NES-mVenus-STOP-L3
SOURCE      synthetic DNA construct
  ORGANISM  synthetic DNA construct
REFERENCE   1 (bases 1 to 4474)
  AUTHORS   Mair A, Xu SL, Branon TC, Ting AY, Bergmann DC
  TITLE     Proximity labeling of protein complexes and cell type-specific
            organellar proteomes in Arabidopsis enabled by TurboID.
  JOURNAL   Elife. 2019 Sep 19;8. pii: 47864. doi: 10.7554/eLife.47864.
  PUBMED    31535972
REFERENCE   2 (bases 1 to 4474)
  AUTHORS   .
  TITLE     Direct Submission
  JOURNAL   Exported May 12, 2021 from SnapGene Server 1.1.58
            http://www.snapgene.com
FEATURES             Location/Qualifiers
     source          1..4474
                     /organism="synthetic DNA construct"
                     /mol_type="other DNA"
     CDS             38..79
                     /codon_start=1
                     /product="epitope tag from simian virus 5"
                     /label=V5 tag
                     /translation="GKPIPNPLLGLDST"
     CDS             86..1042
                     /codon_start=1
                     /product="mutant of the E. coli biotin ligase BioID
                     engineered for improved catalytic efficiency (Branon et
                     al., 2018)"
                     /label=TurboID
                     /translation="KDNTVPLKLIALLANGEFHSGEQLGETLGMSRAAINKHIQTLRDW
                     GVDVFTVPGKGYSLPEPIPLLNAKQILGQLDGGSVAVLPVVDSTNQYLLDRIGELKSGD
                     ACIAEYQQAGRGSRGRKWFSPFGANLYLSMFWRLKRGPAAIGLGPVIGIVMAEALRKLG
                     ADKVRVKWPNDLYLQDRKLAGILVELAGITGDAAQIVIGAGINVAMRRVEESVVNQGWI
                     TLQEAGINLDRNTLAATLIRELRAALELFEQEGLAPYLPRWEKLDNFINRPVKLIIGDK
                     EIFGISRGIDKQGALLLEQDGVIKPWMGGEISLRSAEK"
     CDS             1049..1075
                     /codon_start=1
                     /product="nuclear export signal from the HIV Rev protein
                     (Fischer et al., 1995)"
                     /label=NES
                     /translation="LPPLERLTL"
     CDS             1115..1834
                     /codon_start=1
                     /product="yellow fluorescent protein (YFP) with fast and
                     efficient maturation (Nagai et al., 2002)"
                     /label=Venus
                     /note="mammalian codon-optimized"
                     /translation="MVSKGEELFTGVVPILVELDGDVNGHKFSVSGEGEGDATYGKLTL
                     KLICTTGKLPVPWPTLVTTLGYGLQCFARYPDHMKQHDFFKSAMPEGYVQERTIFFKDD
                     GNYKTRAEVKFEGDTLVNRIELKGIDFKEDGNILGHKLEYNYNSHNVYITADKQKNGIK
                     ANFKIRHNIEDGGVQLADHYQQNTPIGDGPVLLPDNHYLSYQSALSKDPNEKRDHMVLL
                     EFVTAAGITLGMDELYK"
     primer_bind     complement(1160..1181)
                     /label=EGFP-N
                     /note="EGFP, reverse primer"
     primer_bind     complement(1421..1440)
                     /label=EXFP-R
                     /note="For distinguishing EGFP variants, reverse primer"
     primer_bind     1768..1789
                     /label=EGFP-C
                     /note="EGFP, forward primer"
     protein_bind    complement(1835..1930)
                     /gene="mutant version of attL"
                     /label=attL3
                     /bound_moiety="LR Clonase(TM)"
                     /note="recombination site for the Gateway(R) LR reaction"
     primer_bind     complement(1967..1986)
                     /label=T7
                     /note="T7 promoter, forward primer"
     promoter        complement(1968..1986)
                     /label=T7 promoter
                     /note="promoter for bacteriophage T7 RNA polymerase"
     primer_bind     complement(1991..2007)
                     /label=M13 rev
                     /note="common sequencing primer, one of multiple similar
                     variants"
     primer_bind     complement(1991..2007)
                     /label=M13 Reverse
                     /note="In lacZ gene. Also called M13-rev"
     primer_bind     complement(2109..2128)
                     /label=pENTR-R
                     /note="pENTR vectors, reverse primer"
     CDS             2120..2929
                     /codon_start=1
                     /gene="aph(3')-Ia"
                     /product="aminoglycoside phosphotransferase"
                     /label=KanR
                     /note="confers resistance to kanamycin in bacteria or G418
                     (Geneticin(R)) in eukaryotes"
                     /translation="MSHIQRETSRPRLNSNMDADLYGYKWARDNVGQSGATIYRLYGKP
                     DAPELFLKHGKGSVANDVTDEMVRLNWLTEFMPLPTIKHFIRTPDDAWLLTTAIPGKTA
                     FQVLEEYPDSGENIVDALAVFLRRLHSIPVCNCPFNSDRVFRLAQAQSRMNNGLVDASD
                     FDDERNGWPVEQVWKEMHKLLPFSPDSVVTHGDFSLDNLIFDEGKLIGCIDVGRVGIAD
                     RYQDLAILWNCLGEFSPSLQKRLFQKYGIDNPDMNKLQFHLMLDEFF"
     primer_bind     complement(2187..2206)
                     /label=Kan-R
                     /note="Kanamycin resistance gene, reverse primer"
     rep_origin      3076..3664
                     /direction=RIGHT
                     /label=ori
                     /note="high-copy-number ColE1/pMB1/pBR322/pUC origin of
                     replication"
     primer_bind     3565..3584
                     /label=pBR322ori-F
                     /note="pBR322 origin, forward primer"
     primer_bind     3818..3835
                     /label=L4440
                     /note="L4440 vector, forward primer"
     terminator      3994..4021
                     /label=rrnB T2 terminator
                     /note="transcription terminator T2 from the E. coli rrnB
                     gene"
     terminator      4113..4199
                     /gene="Escherichia coli rrnB"
                     /label=rrnB T1 terminator
                     /note="transcription terminator T1 from the E. coli rrnB
                     gene"
     primer_bind     4248..4270
                     /label=M13/pUC Forward
                     /note="In lacZ gene"
     primer_bind     4262..4279
                     /label=M13 Forward
                     /note="In lacZ gene. Also called M13-F20 or M13 (-21)
                     Forward"
     primer_bind     4263..4279
                     /label=M13 fwd
                     /note="common sequencing primer, one of multiple similar
                     variants"
     protein_bind    complement(4350..4474)
                     /gene="mutant version of attR"
                     /label=attR2
                     /bound_moiety="LR Clonase(TM)"
                     /note="recombination site for the Gateway(R) LR reaction"
ORIGIN
        1 tgggcgcgcc ggtggaggcg gttcaggagg tggcatgggc aagcccatcc ccaaccccct
       61 gctgggcctg gacagcaccg ctagcaaaga caatactgtg cctctgaagc tgatcgctct
      121 cctggctaat ggcgagttcc atagtggcga acagctggga gaaaccctgg gcatgtccag
      181 ggccgctatc aacaagcaca ttcagactct gcgcgactgg ggcgtggacg tgttcaccgt
      241 gcccggaaag ggctactctc tgcccgagcc tatcccgctg ctgaacgcta aacagattct
      301 gggacagctg gacggcggga gcgtggcagt cctgcctgtg gtcgactcca ccaatcagta
      361 cctgctggat cgaatcggcg agctgaagag tggggatgct tgcattgcag aatatcagca
      421 ggcagggaga ggaagcagag ggaggaaatg gttctctcct tttggagcta acctgtacct
      481 gagtatgttt tggcgcctga agcggggacc agcagcaatc ggcctgggcc cggtcatcgg
      541 aattgtcatg gcagaagcgc tgcgaaagct gggagcagac aaggtgcgag tcaaatggcc
      601 caatgacctg tatctgcagg atagaaagct ggcaggcatc ctggtggagc tggccggaat
      661 aacaggcgat gctgcacaga tcgtcattgg cgccgggatt aacgtggcta tgaggcgcgt
      721 ggaggaaagc gtggtcaatc agggctggat cacactgcag gaagcaggga ttaacctgga
      781 caggaatact ctggccgcta cgctgatccg agagctgcgg gcagccctgg aactgttcga
      841 gcaggaaggc ctggctccat atctgccacg gtgggagaag ctggataact tcatcaatag
      901 acccgtgaag ctgatcattg gggacaaaga gattttcggg attagccggg ggattgataa
      961 acagggagcc ctgctgctgg aacaggacgg agttatcaaa ccctggatgg gcggagaaat
     1021 cagtctgcgg tctgccgaaa agctgcagct gcctcccctg gagcgcctga ccctggacgg
     1081 aggcggtgga agcggcggag gtgggcgcgc ctccatggtg agcaagggcg aggagctgtt
     1141 caccggggtg gtgcccatcc tggtcgagct ggacggcgac gtaaacggcc acaagttcag
     1201 cgtgtccggc gagggcgagg gcgatgccac ctacggcaag ctgaccctga agctgatctg
     1261 caccaccggc aagctgcccg tgccctggcc caccctcgtg accaccctgg gctacggcct
     1321 gcagtgcttc gcccgctacc ccgaccacat gaagcagcac gacttcttca agtccgccat
     1381 gcccgaaggc tacgtccagg agcgcaccat cttcttcaag gacgacggca actacaagac
     1441 ccgcgccgag gtgaagttcg agggcgacac cctggtgaac cgcatcgagc tgaagggcat
     1501 cgacttcaag gaggacggca acatcctggg gcacaagctg gagtacaact acaacagcca
     1561 caacgtctat atcaccgccg acaagcagaa gaacggcatc aaggccaact tcaagatccg
     1621 ccacaacatc gaggacggcg gcgtgcagct cgccgaccac taccagcaga acacccccat
     1681 cggcgacggc cccgtgctgc tgcccgacaa ccactacctg agctaccagt ccgccctgag
     1741 caaagacccc aacgagaagc gcgatcacat ggtcctgctg gagttcgtga ccgccgccgg
     1801 gatcactctc ggcatggacg agctgtacaa gtgacaactt tattatacaa agttggcatt
     1861 ataaaaaagc attgcttatc aatttgttgc aacgaacagg tcactatcag tcaaaataaa
     1921 atcattattt ggagctccat ggtagcgtta acgcggccgc gatatcccct atagtgagtc
     1981 gtattacatg gtcatagctg tttcctggca gctctggccc gtgtctcaaa atctctgatg
     2041 ttacattgca caagataaaa atatatcatc atgaacaata aaactgtctg cttacataaa
     2101 cagtaataca aggggtgtta tgagccatat tcaacgggaa acgtcgaggc cgcgattaaa
     2161 ttccaacatg gatgctgatt tatatgggta taaatgggct cgcgataatg tcgggcaatc
     2221 aggtgcgaca atctatcgct tgtatgggaa gcccgatgcg ccagagttgt ttctgaaaca
     2281 tggcaaaggt agcgttgcca atgatgttac agatgagatg gtcagactaa actggctgac
     2341 ggaatttatg cctcttccga ccatcaagca ttttatccgt actcctgatg atgcatggtt
     2401 actcaccact gcgatccccg gaaaaacagc attccaggta ttagaagaat atcctgattc
     2461 aggtgaaaat attgttgatg cgctggcagt gttcctgcgc cggttgcatt cgattcctgt
     2521 ttgtaattgt ccttttaaca gcgatcgcgt atttcgtctc gctcaggcgc aatcacgaat
     2581 gaataacggt ttggttgatg cgagtgattt tgatgacgag cgtaatggct ggcctgttga
     2641 acaagtctgg aaagaaatgc ataaactttt gccattctca ccggattcag tcgtcactca
     2701 tggtgatttc tcacttgata accttatttt tgacgagggg aaattaatag gttgtattga
     2761 tgttggacga gtcggaatcg cagaccgata ccaggatctt gccatcctat ggaactgcct
     2821 cggtgagttt tctccttcat tacagaaacg gctttttcaa aaatatggta ttgataatcc
     2881 tgatatgaat aaattgcagt ttcatttgat gctcgatgag tttttctaat cagaattggt
     2941 taattggttg taacactggc agagcattac gctgacttga cgggacggcg caagctcatg
     3001 accaaaatcc cttaacgtga gttacgcgtc gttccactga gcgtcagacc ccgtagaaaa
     3061 gatcaaagga tcttcttgag atcctttttt tctgcgcgta atctgctgct tgcaaacaaa
     3121 aaaaccaccg ctaccagcgg tggtttgttt gccggatcaa gagctaccaa ctctttttcc
     3181 gaaggtaact ggcttcagca gagcgcagat accaaatact gttcttctag tgtagccgta
     3241 gttaggccac cacttcaaga actctgtagc accgcctaca tacctcgctc tgctaatcct
     3301 gttaccagtg gctgctgcca gtggcgataa gtcgtgtctt accgggttgg actcaagacg
     3361 atagttaccg gataaggcgc agcggtcggg ctgaacgggg ggttcgtgca cacagcccag
     3421 cttggagcga acgacctaca ccgaactgag atacctacag cgtgagctat gagaaagcgc
     3481 cacgcttccc gaagggagaa aggcggacag gtatccggta agcggcaggg tcggaacagg
     3541 agagcgcacg agggagcttc cagggggaaa cgcctggtat ctttatagtc ctgtcgggtt
     3601 tcgccacctc tgacttgagc gtcgattttt gtgatgctcg tcaggggggc ggagcctatg
     3661 gaaaaacgcc agcaacgcgg cctttttacg gttcctggcc ttttgctggc cttttgctca
     3721 catgttcttt cctgcgttat cccctgattc tgtggataac cgtattaccg cctttgagtg
     3781 agctgatacc gctcgccgca gccgaacgac cgagcgcagc gagtcagtga gcgaggaagc
     3841 ggaagagcgc ccaatacgca aaccgcctct ccccgcgcgt tggccgattc attaatgcag
     3901 ctggcacgac aggtttcccg actggaaagc gggcagtgag cgcaacgcaa ttaatacgcg
     3961 taccgctagc caggaagagt ttgtagaaac gcaaaaaggc catccgtcag gatggccttc
     4021 tgcttagttt gatgcctggc agtttatggc gggcgtcctg cccgccaccc tccgggccgt
     4081 tgcttcacaa cgttcaaatc cgctcccggc ggatttgtcc tactcaggag agcgttcacc
     4141 gacaaacaac agataaaacg aaaggcccag tcttccgact gagcctttcg ttttatttga
     4201 tgcctggcag ttccctactc tcgcgttaac gctagcatgg atgttttccc agtcacgacg
     4261 ttgtaaaacg acggccagtc ttaagctcgg gccctgcagc tctagagctc gaattctaca
     4321 ggtcactaat accatctaag tagttggttc atagtgactg catatgttgt gttttacagt
     4381 attatgtagt ctgtttttta tgcaaaatct aatttaatat attgatattt atatcatttt
     4441 acgtttctcg ttcaactttc ttgtacaaag tggc
//
