[The description below was written by a language model from this plasmid's Addgene catalogue record and the feature table of its GenBank file.]
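Description:
pDONR_P2R-P3_R2-Turbo-NES-mVenus-STOP-L3 is a 4,474 bp Gateway entry clone built in the pDONR-P2R-P3 backbone. It supplies the third (3′) module in a MultiSite Gateway assembly. It is propagated in E. coli from a high-copy ColE1/pUC-type origin and selected with kanamycin through the aph(3')-Ia gene. The rrnB T1 and T2 terminators lie upstream of the cassette and insulate it from read-through transcription. M13 forward and reverse primer sites, plus a T7 promoter oriented back toward the insert, flank the recombination sites for sequence verification. The two feature tables held for this plasmid describe the same molecule with different start coordinates.

The payload sits between attR2 and attL3 and has no promoter of its own. It encodes a single open reading frame made up of a GS linker, a V5 epitope tag, TurboID, the HIV Rev nuclear export signal, a second GS linker and mVenus, followed by a stop codon. TurboID is a human-codon-optimised E. coli BirA biotin ligase that carries fourteen substitutions for faster promiscuous biotinylation. The feature table annotates the fluorescent protein simply as Venus.

In an LR reaction, this module recombines with entry clones carrying a promoter and a stop-less coding sequence. This places the TurboID-NES-mVenus tag at the C-terminus of the protein of interest inside a destination vector. The export signal biases the fusion away from the nucleus, which is why the record specifies use with non-nuclear proteins. V5 and mVenus allow the fusion to be detected and localised. The associated work applied such constructs to proximity labelling of protein complexes and cell type-specific organellar proteomes in Arabidopsis.
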