Addgene plasmid #127353: pDONR_P2R-P3_R2-Turbo-NES-mVenus-STOP-L3
Purpose: gateway entry vector for making C-terminal TurboID-mVenus fusion with non-nuclear proteins
Depositing lab: Dominique Bergmann. Depositing organization: Stanford University. Publication: Proximity labeling of protein complexes and cell type-specific organellar proteomes in Arabidopsis enabled by TurboID. Mair A, Xu SL, Branon TC, Ting AY, Bergmann DC. Elife. 2019 Sep 19;8. pii: 47864. doi: 10.7554/eLife.47864. PubMed 31535972.
Backbone
  Vector backbone: pDONR-P2R-P3
  Total vector size (bp): 4474
  Vector type: gateway entry vector
Growth in bacteria
  Bacterial resistance: Kanamycin, 50 μg/mL
  Growth temperature: 37°C
  Growth strain: DH5alpha
  Copy number: High Copy
Gene/Insert
  Gene/Insert name: TurboID (BirA mutant)
  Species: BirA from E. coli, codon optimized for human and mutated
  Insert size (bp): 957
  Mutation: Q65P, I87V, R118S, E140K, Q141R, S150G, L151P, V160A, T192A, K194I, M209V, M241T, S263P, I305V
  Promoter: no promoter
  Tag / fusion protein: GS linker (N terminal on insert); V5 (N terminal on insert); NES (C terminal on insert); GS linker (C terminal on insert); mVenus (C terminal on insert)
  Cloning method: Unknown
  Sequencing primers: 5′ M13 fw; 3′ M13 rv
Resource information
  A portion of this plasmid was derived from a plasmid made by: TurboID was obtained from Alice Ting's lab at Stanford University (cloned from V5-hBirA-Turbo-NES_pCDNA3, Addgene catalog #107169).
Terms and licenses: Academic/Nonprofit Terms; Industry Terms: Not Available to Industry
How to cite: pDONR_P2R-P3_R2-Turbo-NES-mVenus-STOP-L3 was a gift from Dominique Bergmann (Addgene plasmid # 127353 ; http://n2t.net/addgene:127353 ; RRID:Addgene_127353)
